Addgene plasmid #116806: pHAGE-AKAP13__RET
Purpose: Lentiviral expression of AKAP13__RET fusion
Depositing lab: Gordon Mills & Kenneth Scott. Depositing organization: Baylor College of Medicine. Publication: Systematic Functional Annotation of Somatic Mutations in Cancer. Ng PK, Li J, Jeong KJ, Shao S, Chen H, Tsang YH, Sengupta S, Wang Z, Bhavana VH, Tran R, Soewito S, Minussi DC, Moreno D, Kong K, Dogruluk T, Lu H, Gao J, Tokheim C, Zhou DC, Johnson AM, Zeng J, Ip CKM, Ju Z, Wester M, Yu S, Li Y, Vellano CP, Schultz N, Karchin R, Ding L, Lu Y, Cheung LWT, Chen K, Shaw KR, Meric-Bernstam F, Scott KL, Yi S, Sahni N, Liang H, Mills GB. Cancer Cell. 2018 Mar 12;33(3):450-462.e10. doi: 10.1016/j.ccell.2018.01.021. PubMed 29533785.
Backbone
  Vector backbone: pHAGE
  Vector type: Lentiviral
Growth in bacteria
  Bacterial resistance: Ampicillin, 100 μg/mL
  Growth temperature: 37°C
  Growth strain: Stbl3
  Copy number: High Copy
Gene/Insert
  Gene/Insert name: AKAP13__RET
  Species: H. sapiens (human)
  Cloning method: Gateway Cloning
Terms and licenses: Academic/Nonprofit Terms; Industry Terms: Not Available to Industry
How to cite: pHAGE-AKAP13__RET was a gift from Gordon Mills & Kenneth Scott (Addgene plasmid # 116806 ; http://n2t.net/addgene:116806 ; RRID:Addgene_116806)
