[The description below was written by a language model from this plasmid's Addgene catalogue record and pLannotate feature annotations shown in this document.]
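Description:
pHAGE-AKAP13__RET is a lentiviral expression plasmid built on the HIV-1-derived pHAGE backbone, carrying a human AKAP13–RET gene fusion inserted by Gateway cloning. In bacteria it is maintained through a high-copy ColE1/pUC-type origin and selected with ampicillin via the β-lactamase gene. The sequenced record is about 17.6 kb. The viral portion has the elements of a self-inactivating transfer vector. These are a truncated 5' LTR, the Ψ packaging signal with a short gag fragment, the Rev response element for Rev-dependent nuclear export of the genomic RNA, the cPPT/CTS, a WPRE to boost transcript expression, and a ΔU3 3' LTR that disables LTR promoter activity after integration. Packaging functions are not encoded and must be supplied in trans.

The payload is driven by the constitutive human EF-1α promoter. Downstream of an attB1 remnant, the annotation shows a long AKAP13 coding region of roughly 8 kb followed directly by a RET fragment of about 1.1 kb. The size and position of this fragment suggest the C-terminal part of the receptor tyrosine kinase, though the record does not define the breakpoint or the domains retained. An attB2-like match called at the junction sits inside the annotated coding region and is probably a chance match, since a further att-site fragment lies just after the RET segment. A V5 epitope tag follows the insert, but the record does not show whether it is read in frame with the fusion. An EMCV IRES then links a puromycin N-acetyltransferase gene to the same transcript, allowing puromycin selection of transduced cells. The construct is intended for stable lentiviral expression of this fusion in mammalian cells and comes from a study on the systematic functional annotation of somatic alterations in cancer.
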