Features (pLannotate 1.2.2; 29 found; start..end, strand, type, name):
    377..634     +  LTR            5' LTR (truncated): truncated 5' long terminal repeat (LTR) from HIV-1
    681..806     +  misc_feature   HIV-1 Ψ: packaging signal of human immunodeficiency virus type 1
    790..1128    +  CDS            HIV-1 gag (fragment): gag protein from human immunodeficiency virus 1; gag
   1303..1536    +  misc_feature   RRE: The Rev response element (RRE) of HIV-1 allows for Rev-dependent mRNA export from the nucleus to the cytoplasm.
   1913..2013    +  CDS            Rev (fragment): human immunodeficiency virus 1 (HIV-1) Rev protein; rev; enhances nuclear export of unspliced and incompletely spliced viral mRNAs
   2058..2175    +  misc_feature   cPPT/CTS: central polypurine tract and central termination sequence of HIV-1
   2223..3401    +  promoter       EF-1α promoter: strong constitutive promoter for human elongation factor EF-1α
   3422..3439    +  protein_bind   attB1 (fragment): mutant version of attB; core recombination site for the Gateway® BP reaction BP Clonase™
   3445..11514   +  CDS            AKAP13: AKP13_HUMAN - Also known as BRX From Homo sapiens (Human).
  11488..12594   +  CDS            RET (fragment): RET_HUMAN - Also known as CDHF12, CDHR16, PTC, RET51. Experimental evidence at protein level: Swiss-Prot protein existence level 1. Receptor tyrosine-protein kinase involved in numerous cellular mechanisms including cell proliferation, neuronal navigation, cell migration, and cell differentiation upon binding with glial cell derived neurotrophic factor family ligands. Phosphorylates PTK2/FAK1. Regulates both cell death/survival balance and positional information. Required for the molecular mechanisms orchestration during intestine organogenesis; involved in the development of enteric nervous s
  11518..11538   -  protein_bind   attB2: mutant version of attB; core recombination site for the Gateway® BP reaction BP Clonase™
  12629..12647   -  protein_bind   attB4 (fragment): mutant version of attB; core recombination site for the Gateway® BP reaction BP Clonase™
  12703..12744   +  CDS            V5 tag: epitope tag from simian virus 5
  12870..13332   +  misc_feature   IRES: internal ribosome entry site (IRES) of the encephalomyocarditis virus (EMCV)
  13346..13943   +  CDS            PuroR (fragment): puromycin N-acetyltransferase; pac from Streptomyces; confers resistance to puromycin
  13959..14547   +  misc_feature   WPRE: woodchuck hepatitis virus posttranscriptional regulatory element
  14555..14620   +  CDS            nef (fragment): NEF_HV1Z2 - Experimental evidence at protein level: Swiss-Prot protein existence level 1. Extracellular Nef protein targets CD4(+) T-lymphocytes for apoptosis by interacting with CXCR4 surface receptors. From Human immunodeficiency virus type 1 group M subtype D (isolate Z2/CDC-Z34) (HIV-1).
  14622..14855   +  LTR            3' LTR (ΔU3): self-inactivating 3' long terminal repeat (LTR) from HIV-1
  15060..15164   +  promoter       AmpR promoter: bla
  15165..16025   +  CDS            AmpR: β-lactamase; bla; confers resistance to ampicillin, carbenicillin, and related antibiotics
  16196..16784   +  rep_origin     ori: high-copy-number ColE1/pMB1/pBR322/pUC origin of replication
  16967..17021   +  CDS            lacI (fragment): lac repressor; lacI; The lac repressor binds to the lac operator to inhibit transcription in E. coli. This inhibition can be relieved by adding lactose or isopropyl-β-D-thiogalactopyranoside (IPTG).
  17027..17120   +  rep_origin     SV40 ori (fragment): SV40 origin of replication
  17145..17182   +  CDS            lacI (fragment): lac repressor; lacI; The lac repressor binds to the lac operator to inhibit transcription in E. coli. This inhibition can be relieved by adding lactose or isopropyl-β-D-thiogalactopyranoside (IPTG).
  17195..17216   +  protein_bind   CAP binding site: CAP binding activates transcription in the presence of cAMP. E. coli catabolite activator protein
  17231..17261   +  promoter       lac promoter: promoter for the E. coli lac operon
  17265..17287   +  protein_bind   lac operator (fragment): The lac repressor binds to the lac operator to inhibit transcription in E. coli. This inhibition can be relieved by adding lactose or isopropyl-β-D-thiogalactopyranoside (IPTG). lac repressor encoded by lacI
  17319..17402   +  polyA_signal   SV40 poly(A) signal (fragment): SV40 polyadenylation signal
  17569..329     +  CDS            nef (fragment) (across the origin): NEF_HV1BR - Experimental evidence at protein level: Swiss-Prot protein existence level 1. Extracellular Nef protein targets CD4(+) T-lymphocytes for apoptosis by interacting with CXCR4 surface receptors (PubMed:14990729). From Human immunodeficiency virus type 1 group M subtype B (isolate BRU/LAI) (HIV-1).
>Addgene plasmid #116806 | pHAGE-AKAP13__RET | addgene full sequence | sequence record 241777 | Addgene NGS Result
TGGAAGGGCTAATTCACTCCCAAAGAAGACAAGATATCCTTGATCTGTGGATCTACCACACACAAGGCTA
CTTCCCTGATTAGCAGAACTACACACCAGGGCCAGGGGTCAGATATCCACTGACCTTTGGATGGTGCTAC
AAGCTAGTACCAGTTGAGCCAGATAAGGTAGAAGAGGCCAATAAAGGAGAGAACACCAGCTTGTTACACC
CTGTGAGCCTGCATGGGATGGATGACCCGGAGAGAGAAGTGTTAGAGTGGAGGTTTGACAGCCGCCTAGC
ATTTCATCACGTGGCCCGAGAGCTGCATCCGGAGTACTTCAAGAACTGCTGATATCGAGCTTGCTACAAG
GGACTTTCCGCTGGGGACTTTCCAGGGAGGCGTGGCCTGGGCGGGACTGGGGAGTGGCGAGCCCTCAGAT
CCTGCATATAAGCAGCTGCTTTTTGCCTGTACTGGGTCTCTCTGGTTAGACCAGATCTGAGCCTGGGAGC
TCTCTGGCTAACTAGGGAACCCACTGCTTAAGCCTCAATAAAGCTTGCCTTGAGTGCTTCAAGTAGTGTG
TGCCCGTCTGTTGTGTGACTCTGGTAACTAGAGATCCCTCAGACCCTTTTAGTCAGTGTGGAAAATCTCT
AGCAGTGGCGCCCGAACAGGGACTTGAAAGCGAAAGGGAAACCAGAGGAGCTCTCTCGACGCAGGACTCG
GCTTGCTGAAGCGCGCACGGCAAGAGGCGAGGGGCGGCGACTGGTGAGTACGCCAAAAATTTTGACTAGC
GGAGGCTAGAAGGAGAGAGATGGGTGCGAGAGCGTCAGTATTAAGCGGGGGAGAATTAGATCGCGATGGG
AAAAAATTCGGTTAAGGCCAGGGGGAAAGAAAAAATATAAATTAAAACATATAGTATGGGCAAGCAGGGA
GCTAGAACGATTCGCAGTTAATCCTGGCCTGTTAGAAACATCAGAAGGCTGTAGACAAATACTGGGACAG
CTACAACCATCCCTTCAGACAGGATCAGAAGAACTTAGATCATTATATAATACAGTAGCAACCCTCTATT
GTGTGCATCAAAGGATAGAGATAAAAGACACCAAGGAAGCTTTAGACAAGATAGAGGAAGAGCAAAACAA
AAGTAAGACCACCGCACAGCAAGCGGCCGGCCGCTGATCTTCAGACCTGGAGGAGGAGATATGAGGGACA
ATTGGAGAAGTGAATTATATAAATATAAAGTAGTAAAAATTGAACCATTAGGAGTAGCACCCACCAAGGC
AAAGAGAAGAGTGGTGCAGAGAGAAAAAAGAGCAGTGGGAATAGGAGCTTTGTTCCTTGGGTTCTTGGGA
GCAGCAGGAAGCACTATGGGCGCAGCGTCAATGACGCTGACGGTACAGGCCAGACAATTATTGTCTGGTA
TAGTGCAGCAGCAGAACAATTTGCTGAGGGCTATTGAGGCGCAACAGCATCTGTTGCAACTCACAGTCTG
GGGCATCAAGCAGCTCCAGGCAAGAATCCTGGCTGTGGAAAGATACCTAAAGGATCAACAGCTCCTGGGG
ATTTGGGGTTGCTCTGGAAAACTCATTTGCACCACTGCTGTGCCTTGGAATGCTAGTTGGAGTAATAAAT
CTCTGGAACAGATTTGGAATCACACGACCTGGATGGAGTGGGACAGAGAAATTAACAATTACACAAGCTT
AATACACTCCTTAATTGAAGAATCGCAAAACCAGCAAGAAAAGAATGAACAAGAATTATTGGAATTAGAT
AAATGGGCAAGTTTGTGGAATTGGTTTAACATAACAAATTGGCTGTGGTATATAAAATTATTCATAATGA
TAGTAGGAGGCTTGGTAGGTTTAAGAATAGTTTTTGCTGTACTTTCTATAGTGAATAGAGTTAGGCAGGG
ATATTCACCATTATCGTTTCAGACCCACCTCCCAACCCCGAGGGGACCCGACAGGCCCGAAGGAATAGAA
GAAGAAGGTGGAGAGAGAGACAGAGACAGATCCATTCGATTAGTGAACGGATCTCGACGGTATCGCCGAA
TTCACAAATGGCAGTATTCATCCACAATTTTAAAAGAAAAGGGGGGATTGGGGGGTACAGTGCAGGGGAA
AGAATAGTAGACATAATAGCAACAGACATACAAACTAAAGAATTACAAAAACAAATTACAAAAATTCAAA
ATTTTCGGGTTTATTACAGGGACAGCAGAGATCCAGTTTGGACTAGTCGTGAGGCTCCGGTGCCCGTCAG
TGGGCAGAGCGCACATCGCCCACAGTCCCCGAGAAGTTGGGGGGAGGGGTCGGCAATTGAACCGGTGCCT
AGAGAAGGTGGCGCGGGGTAAACTGGGAAAGTGATGTCGTGTACTGGCTCCGCCTTTTTCCCGAGGGTGG
GGGAGAACCGTATATAAGTGCAGTAGTCGCCGTGAACGTTCTTTTTCGCAACGGGTTTGCCGCCAGAACA
CAGGTAAGTGCCGTGTGTGGTTCCCGCGGGCCTGGCCTCTTTACGGGTTATGGCCCTTGCGTGCCTTGAA
TTACTTCCACCTGGCTGCAGTACGTGATTCTTGATCCCGAGCTTCGGGTTGGAAGTGGGTGGGAGAGTTC
GAGGCCTTGCGCTTAAGGAGCCCCTTCGCCTCGTGCTTGAGTTGAGGCCTGGCCTGGGCGCTGGGGCCGC
CGCGTGCGAATCTGGTGGCACCTTCGCGCCTGTCTCGCTGCTTTCGATAAGTCTCTAGCCATTTAAAATT
TTTGATGACCTGCTGCGACGCTTTTTTTCTGGCAAGATAGTCTTGTAAATGCGGGCCAAGATCTGCACAC
TGGTATTTCGGTTTTTGGGGCCGCGGGCGGCGACGGGGCCCGTGCGTCCCAGCGCACATGTTCGGCGAGG
CGGGGCCTGCGAGCGCGGCCACCGAGAATCGGACGGGGGTAGTCTCAAGCTGGCCGGCCTGCTCTGGTGC
CTGGCCTCGCGCCGCCGTGTATCGCCCCGCCCTGGGCGGCAAGGCTGGCCCGGTCGGCACCAGTTGCGTG
AGCGGAAAGATGGCCGCTTCCCGGCCCTGCTGCAGGGAGCTCAAAATGGAGGACGCGGCGCTCGGGAGAG
CGGGCGGGTGAGTCACCCACACAAAGGAAAAGGGCCTTTCCGTCCTCAGCCGTCGCTTCATGTGACTCCA
CGGAGTACCGGGCGCCGTCCAGGCACCTCGATTAGTTCTCGAGCTTTTGGAGTACGTCGTCTTTAGGTTG
GGGGGAGGGGTTTTATGCGATGGAGTTTCCCCACACTGAGTGGGTGGAGACTGAAGTTAGGCCAGCTTGG
CACTTGATGTAATTCTCCTTGGAATTTGCCCTTTTTGAGTTTGGATCTTGGTTCATTCTCAAGCCTCAGA
CAGTGGTTCAAAGTTTTTTTCTTCCATTTCAGGTGTCGTGAAGCGGCCCTGCAGATATCAACAAGTTTGT
ACAAAAAAGTTGGCATGAAACTTAATCCACAGCAAGCTCCCTTATATGGTGATTGTGTTGTTACAGTGCT
GCTTGCTGAAGAGGACAAAGCTGAAGATGATGTAGTGTTTTACTTGGTATTTTTGGGTTCCACCCTCCGT
CACTGTACAAGTACTCGGAAGGTCAGTTCTGATACATTGGAGACCATTGCTCCTGGTCATGATTGTTGTG
AAACAGTGAAGGTGCAGCTCTGTGCTTCCAAAGAGGGCCTTCCCGTGTTTGTGGTGGCTGAAGAAGACTT
TCATTTCGTCCAGGATGAAGCGTATGATGCAGCTCAATTCCTAGCAACCAGTGCTGGAAATCAGCAGGCT
TTGAACTTTACCCGTTTTCTTGACCAGTCAGGACCCCCATCTGGGGATGTGAATTCCCTTGATAAGAAGT
TGGTGCTGGCATTCAGGCACCTGAAGCTGCCCACGGAGTGGAATGTATTGGGGACAGATCAGAGTTTGCA
TGATGCTGGCCCGCGAGAGACATTGATGCATTTTGCTGTGCGGCTGGGACTGCTGAGGTTGACGTGGTTC
CTGTTGCAGAAGCCAGGTGGCCGCGGAGCTCTCAGTATCCACAACCAGGAAGGGGCGACGCCTGTGAGCT
TGGCCTTGGAGCGAGGCTATCACAAGCTGCACCAGCTTCTAACCGAGGAGAATGCTGGAGAACCAGACTC
CTGGAGCAGTTTATCCTATGAAATACCGTATGGAGACTGTTCTGTGAGGCATCATCGAGAGTTGGACATC
TATACATTAACCTCTGAGTCTGATTCACATCATGAACACCCATTTCCTGGAGACGGTTGCACTGGACCAA
TTTTTAAACTTATGAACATCCAACAGCAACTAATGAAAACAAACCTCAAGCAGATGGACAGTCTTATGCC
CTTAATGATGACAGCACAGGATCCTTCCAGTGCCCCAGAGACAGATGGCCAGTTTCTTCCCTGTGCACCG
GAGCCCACGGACCCTCAGCGACTTTCTTCTTCTGAAGAGACTGAGAGCACTCAGTGCTGCCCAGGGAGCC
CTGTTGCACAGACTGAAAGTCCCTGTGATTTGTCAAGCATAGTTGAGGAGGAGAATACAGACCGTTCCTG
TAGGAAGAAAAATAAAGGCGTGGAAAGAAAAGGGGAAGAGGTGGAGCCAGCACCTATTGTGGACTCTGGA
ACTGTATCTGATCAAGACAGCTGCCTTCAGAGCTTGCCTGATTGTGGAGTAAAGGGCACGGAAGGCCTTT
CGTCCTGTGGAAACAGAAATGAAGAAACTGGAACAAAATCTTCTGGAATGCCCACAGACCAGGAGTCCCT
GAGCAGTGGAGATGCTGTGCTTCAGAGAGACTTGGTCATGGAGCCAGGCACAGCCCAGTATTCCTCTGGA
GGTGAACTGGGAGGCATTTCAACAACAAATGTCAGTACCCCAGACACTGCAGGGGAAATGGAACATGGGC
TCATGAACCCAGATGCCACTGTTTGGAAGAATGTGCTTCAGGGAGGGGAAAGTACAAAGGAAAGATTTGA
GAACTCTAATATTGGCACAGCTGGAGCCTCTGACGTGCACGTCACAAGTAAGCCTGTGGATAAAATCAGT
GTTCCAAACTGTGCCCCTGCTGCCAGTTCCCTGGATGGTAACAAACCTGCTGAGTCTTCACTTGCATTTA
GTAATGAAGAAACCTCCACTGAAAAAACAGCAGAAACGGAAACTTCACGAAGTCGTGAGGAGAGTGCTGA
TGCTCCAGTAGATCAGAATTCTGTGGTGATTCCAGCTGCTGCAAAAGACAAGATTTCAGATGGATTAGAA
CCTTATACTCTCTTAGCAGCAGGCATAGGTGAGGCAATGTCACCCTCAGATTTAGCCCTTCTTGGGCTGG
AAGAAGATGTAATGCCACACCAGAACTCAGAAACAAATTCATCTCATGCTCAAAGCCAAAAGGGCAAATC
CTCACCCATTTGTTCTACAACTGGAGACGATAAACTTTGTGCAGACTCTGCATGTCAACAGAACACAGTG
ACTTCTAGTGGCGATTTGGTTGCAAAACTGTGTGATAACATAGTTAGCGAGTCCGAAAGCACCACAGCAA
GGCAACCCAGCTCACAAGATCCACCCGATGCCTCCCACTGTGAAGACCCACAGGCTCATACAGTCACCTC
TGACCCTGTAAGGGATACCCAGGAACGTGCGGATTTTTGTCCTTTCAAAGTGGTGGATAACAAAGGCCAA
CGAAAAGATGTGAAACTAGATAAACCTTTAACAAATATGCTTGAGGTGGTTTCACATCCACATCCAGTTG
TCCCTAAAATGGAGAAAGAACTGGTGCCAGACCAGGCAGTAATATCAGACAGTACTTTCTCTCTGGCAAA
CAGTCCAGGCAGTGAATCAGTAACCAAGGATGACGCACTTTCTTTTGTCCCCTCCCAGAAAGAAAAGGGA
ACAGCAACTCCTGAACTACATACAGCTACAGATTATAGAGATGGCCCAGATGGAAATTCGAATGAGCCTG
ATACGCGGCCACTAGAAGACAGGGCAGTAGGCCTGTCCACATCCTCCACTGCTGCAGAGCTTCAGCACGG
GATGGGGAATACCAGTCTCACAGGACTTGGTGGAGAGCATGAGGGTCCCGCCCCTCCAGCAATCCCAGAA
GCTCTGAATATCAAGGGGAACACTGACTCTTCCCTGCAAAGTGTGGGTAAGGCCACTTTGGCTTTAGATT
CAGTTTTGACTGAAGAAGGAAAACTTCTGGTGGTTTCAGAAAGCTCTGCAGCTCAGGAACAAGATAAGGA
TAAAGCGGTGACCTGTTCCTCTATTAAGGAAAATGCTCTCTCTTCAGGAACTTTGCAGGAAGAGCAGAGA
ACACCACCTCCTGGACAAGATACTCAACAATTTCATGAAAAATCAATCTCAGCTGACTGTGCCAAGGACA
AAGCACTTCAGCTAAGTAATTCACCGGGTGCATCCTCTGCCTTTCTTAAGGCAGAAACTGAACATAACAA
GGAAGTGGCCCCACAAGTCTCACTGCTGACTCAAGGTGGGGCTGCCCAGAGCCTGGTGCCACCAGGAGCA
AGTCTGGCCACAGAGTCAAGGCAGGAAGCCTTGGGGGCAGAGCACAACAGCTCCGCTCTGTTGCCATGTC
TGTTGCCAGATGGGTCTGATGGGTCCGATGCTCTTAACTGCAGTCAGCCTTCTCCTCTGGATGTTGGAGT
GAAGAACACTCAATCCCAGGGAAAAACTAGTGCCTGTGAGGTGAGTGGAGATGTGACGGTGGATGTTACA
GGGGTTAATGCTCTACAAGGTATGGCTGAGCCCAGAAGAGAGAATATATCACACAACACCCAAGACATCC
TGATTCCAAACGTCTTGTTGAGCCAAGAGAAGAATGCCGTTCTAGGTTTGCCAGTGGCTCTACAGGACAA
AGCTGTGACTGACCCACAGGGAGTTGGAACCCCAGAGATGATACCTCTTGATTGGGAGAAAGGGAAGCTG
GAGGGAGCAGACCACAGCTGTACCATGGGTGACGCTGAGGAAGCCCAAATAGACGATGAAGCACATCCTG
TCCTACTGCAGCCTGTTGCCAAGGAGCTCCCCACAGACATGGAGCTCTCAGCCCATGATGATGGGGCCCC
AGCTGGTGTGAGGGAAGTCATGCGAGCCCCGCCTTCAGGCAGGGAAAGGAGCACTCCCTCTCTACCTTGC
ATGGTCTCTGCCCAGGACGCACCTCTGCCTAAGGGGGCAGACTTGATAGAGGAGGCTGCCAGCCGTATAG
TGGATGCTGTCATCGAACAAGTCAAGGCCGCTGGAGCACTGCTTACTGAGGGGGAGGCCTGTCACATGTC
ACTGTCCAGCCCTGAGTTGGGTCCTCTCACTAAAGGACTAGAGAGTGCTTTTACAGAAAAAGTGAGTACT
TTCCCACCTGGGGAGAGCCTACCAATGGGCAGTACTCCTGAGGAAGCCACGGGGAGCCTTGCAGGATGTT
TTGCTGGAAGGGAGGAGCCAGAGAAGATCATTTTACCTGTCCAGGGGCCTGAGCCAGCAGCAGAAATGCC
AGACGTGAAAGCTGAAGATGAAGTGGATTTTAGAGCAAGTTCAATTTCTGAAGAAGTGGCTGTAGGGAGC
ATAGCTGCTACACTGAAGATGAAGCAAGGCCCAATGACCCAGGCGATAAACCGAGAAAACTGGTGTACAA
TAGAGCCATGCCCTGATGCAGCATCTCTTCTGGCTTCCAAGCAGAGCCCAGAATGTGAGAACTTCCTGGA
TGTTGGACTGGGCAGAGAGTGTACCTCAAAACAAGGTGTACTTAAAAGAGAATCTGGGAGTGATTCTGAC
CTCTTTCACTCACCCAGTGATGACATGGACAGCATCATCTTCCCAAAGCCAGAGGAAGAGCATTTGGCCT
GTGATATCACCGGATCCAGTTCATCCACCGATGACACGGCTTCACTGGACCGACATTCTTCTCATGGCAG
TGATGTGTCTCTCTCCCAGATTTTAAAGCCAAACAGGTCAAGAGATCGGCAAAGCCTTGATGGATTCTAC
AGCCATGGGATGGGAGCTGAGGGTCGAGAAAGTGAGAGTGAGCCTGCTGACCCAGGCGACGTGGAGGAGG
AGGAGATGGACAGTATCACTGAAGTGCCTGCAAACTGCTCTGTCCTAAGGAGCTCCATGCGCTCTCTTTC
TCCCTTCCGGAGGCACAGCTGGGGGCCTGGGAAAAATGCAGCCAGCGATGCAGAAATGAACCACCGGAGT
ATGAGCTGGTGCCCCTCTGGTGTGCAGTACTCTGCTGGCCTGAGTGCTGACTTTAATTACAGAAGTTTCA
GTCTAGAAGGCTTGACAGGAGGAGCTGGTGTCGGAAACAAGCCATCCTCATCTCTAGAAGTAAGCTCTGC
AAATGCCGAAGAGCTCAGACACCCATTCAGTGGTGAGGAACGGGTTGACTCTTTGGTGTCACTTTCAGAA
GAGGATCTGGAGTCAGACCAGAGAGAACATAGGATGTTTGATCAGCAGATATGTCACAGATCTAAGCAGC
AGGGATTTAATTACTGTACATCAGCCATTTCCTCTCCATTGACAAAATCCATCTCATTAATGACAATCAG
CCATCCTGGATTGGACAATTCACGGCCCTTCCACAGTACCTTCCACAATACCAGTGCTAATCTGACTGAG
AGTATAACAGAAGAGAACTATAATTTCCTGCCACATAGCCCCTCCAAGAAAGATTCTGAATGGAAGAGTG
GAACAAAAGTCAGTCGTACATTCAGCTACATCAAGAATAAAATGTCTAGCAGCAAGAAGAGCAAAGAAAA
GGAAAAAGAAAAAGATAAGATTAAGGAGAAGGAGAAAGATTCTAAAGACAAGGAGAAAGATAAGAAGACT
GTCAACGGGCACACTTTCAGTTCCATTCCTGTTGTGGGTCCCATCAGCTGTAGCCAGTGTATGAAGCCCT
TCACCAACAAAGATGCCTATACTTGTGCAAATTGCAGTGCTTTTGTCCACAAAGGCTGCCGAGAAAGTCT
AGCCTCCTGTGCAAAGGTCAAAATGAAGCAGCCCAAAGGGAGCCTTCAGGCACATGACACATCATCACTG
CCCACGGTCATTATGAGAAACAAGCCCTCACAGCCCAAGGAGCGTCCTCGGTCCGCAGTCCTCCTGGTGG
ATGAAACCGCTACCACCCCAATATTTGCCAATAGACGATCCCAGCAGAGTGTCTCGCTCTCCAAAAGTGT
CTCCATACAGAACATTACTGGAGTTGGCAATGATGAGAACATGTCAAACACCTGGAAATTCCTGTCTCAT
TCAACAGACTCACTAAATAAAATCAGCAAGGTCAATGAGTCAACAGAATCACTTACTGATGAGGGAGTAG
GTACAGACATGAATGAAGGACAACTACTGGGAGACTTTGAGATTGAGTCCAAACAGCTGGAAGCAGAGTC
TTGGAGTCGGATAATAGACAGCAAGTTTCTAAAACAGCAAAAGAAAGATGTGGTCAAACGGCAAGAAGTA
ATATATGAGTTGATGCAGACAGAGTTTCATCATGTCCGCACTCTCAAGATCATGAGTGGTGTGTACAGCC
AGGGGATGATGGCGGATCTGCTTTTTGAGCAGCAGATGGTAGAAAAGCTGTTCCCCTGTTTGGATGAGCT
GATCAGTATCCATAGCCAATTCTTCCAGAGGATTCTGGAGCGGAAGAAGGAGTCTCTGGTGGATAAAAGT
GAAAAGAACTTTCTCATCAAGAGGATAGGGGATGTGCTTGTAAATCAGTTTTCAGGTGAGAATGCAGAAC
GTTTAAAGAAGACATATGGCAAGTTTTGTGGGCAACATAACCAGTCTGTAAACTACTTCAAAGACCTTTA
TGCCAAGGATAAGCGTTTTCAAGCCTTTGTAAAGAAGAAGATGAGCAGTTCAGTTGTTAGAAGGCTTGGA
ATTCCAGAGTGCATATTGCTTGTAACTCAGCGGATTACCAAGTACCCAGTTTTATTCCAAAGAATATTGC
AGTGTACCAAAGACAATGAAGTGGAGCAGGAAGATCTAGCACAGTCCTTGAGCCTGGTGAAGGATGTGAT
TGGAGCTGTAGACAGCAAAGTGGCAAGTTATGAAAAGAAAGTGCGTCTCAATGAGATTTATACAAAGACA
GATAGCAAGTCAATCATGAGGATGAAGAGTGGTCAGATGTTTGCCAAGGAAGATTTGAAACGGAAGAAGC
TTGTACGTGATGGGAGTGTGTTTCTGAAGAATGCAGCAGGAAGGTTGAAAGAGGTTCAAGCAGTTCTTCT
CACTGACATTTTAGTTTTCCTTCAAGAAAAAGACCAGAAGTACATCTTTGCATCATTGGACCAGAAGTCA
ACAGTGATCTCTTTAAAGAAGCTGATTGTGAGAGAAGTGGCACATGAGGAGAAAGGTTTATTCCTGATCA
GCATGGGGATGACAGATCCAGAGATGGTAGAAGTCCATGCCAGCTCCAAAGAGGAACGAAACAGCTGGAT
TCAGATCATTCAGGACACAATCAACACCCTGAACAGAGATGAAGATGAAGGAATTCCTAGTGAGAATGAG
GAAGAAAAGAAAATGTTGGACACCAGAGCCCGAGAATTAAAAGAACAACTTCACCAGAAGGACCAAAAAA
TCCTACTCTTGTTGGAAGAGAAGGAGATGATTTTCCGGGACATGGCTGAGTGCAGCACCCCTCTCCCAGA
GGATTGCTCCCCAACACATAGCCCTAGAGTTCTCTTCCGCTCCAACACAGAAGAGGCTCTCAAAGGAGGA
CCTTTAATGAAAAGTGCAATAAATGAGGTGGAGATCCTTCAGGGTTTGGTGAGTGGAAATCTGGGAGGCA
CACTTGGGCCGACTGTCAGCAGCCCCATTGAGCAAGATGTGGTCGGTCCCGTTTCCCTGCCCCGGAGAGC
AGAGACCTTTGGAGGATTTGACAGCCATCAGATGAATGCTTCAAAAGGAGGCGAGAAGGAAGAGGGAGAT
GATGGCCAAGATCTTAGGAGAACGGAATCAGATAGTGGCCTAAAAAAGGGTGGAAATGCTAACCTGGTAT
TTATGCTTAAAAGAAACAGTGAGCAGGTTGTCCAGAGCGTTGTTCATCTCTACGAGCTCCTCAGCGCTCT
GCAGGGTGTGGTGCTGCAGCAGGACAGCTACATTGAGGACCAGAAACTGGTGCTGAGCGAGAGGGCGCTC
ACTCGCAGCTTGTCCCGCCCGAGCTCCCTCATTGAGCAGGAGAAGCAGCGCAGCCTGGAGAAGCAGCGCC
AGGACCTGGCCAACCTGCAGAAGCAGCAGGCCCAGTACCTCGAGGAGAAGCGCAGGCGCGAGCGTGAGTG
GGAAGCTCGTGAGAGGGAGCTGCGGGAGCGGGAGGCCCTCCTGGCCCAGCGCGAGGAGGAGGTGCAGCAG
GGGCAGCAGGACCTGGAAAAGGAGCGGGAGGAGCTCCAGCAGAAGAAGGGCACATACCAGTATGACCTGG
AGCGACTGCGTGCTGCCCAGAAACAGCTTGAGAGGGAACAGGAGCAGCTGCGCCGGGAGGCAGAGCGGCT
CAGCCAGCGGCAGACAGAACGGGACCTGTGTCAGTCCCAGCTTTCTTGTACAAAGTGGTTCGAGGATCCA
AAGTGGGAATTCCCTCGGAAGAACTTGGTTCTTGGAAAAACTCTAGGAGAAGGCGAATTTGGAAAAGTGG
TCAAGGCAACGGCCTTCCATCTGAAAGGCAGAGCAGGGTACACCACGGTGGCCGTGAAGATGCTGAAAGA
GAACGCCTCCCCGAGTGAGCTTCGAGACCTGCTGTCAGAGTTCAACGTCCTGAAGCAGGTCAACCACCCA
CATGTCATCAAATTGTATGGGGCCTGCAGCCAGGATGGCCCGCTCCTCCTCATCGTGGAGTACGCCAAAT
ACGGCTCCCTGCGGGGCTTCCTCCGCGAGAGCCGCAAAGTGGGGCCTGGCTACCTGGGCAGTGGAGGCAG
CCGCAACTCCAGCTCCCTGGACCACCCGGATGAGCGGGCCCTCACCATGGGCGACCTCATCTCATTTGCC
TGGCAGATCTCACAGGGGATGCAGTATCTGGCCGAGATGAAGCTCGTTCATCGGGACTTGGCAGCCAGAA
ACATCCTGGTAGCTGAGGGGCGGAAGATGAAGATTTCGGATTTCGGCTTGTCCCGAGATGTTTATGAAGA
GGATTCGTACGTGAAGAGGAGCCAGGGTCGGATTCCAGTTAAATGGATGGCAATTGAATCCCTTTTTGAT
CATATCTACACCACGCAAAGTGATGTATGGTCTTTTGGTGTCCTGCTGTGGGAGATCGTGACCCTAGGGG
GAAACCCCTATCCTGGGATTCCTCCTGAGCGGCTCTTCAACCTTCTGAAGACCGGCCACCGGATGGAGAG
GCCAGACAACTGCAGCGAGGAGATGTACTGCCTGATGCTGCAATGCTGGAAGCAGGAGCCGGACAAAAGG
CCGGTGTTTGCGGACATCAGCAAAGACCTGGAGAAGATGATGGTTAAGAGGAGAGACTACTTGGACCTTG
CGGCGTCCACTCCATCTGACTCCCTGATTTATGACGACGGCCTCTCAGAGGAGGAGACACCGCTGGTGGA
CTGTAATAATGCCCCCCTCCCTCGAGCCCTCCCTTCCACATGGATTGAAAACAAACTCTATGGTAGAATT
TCCCATGCATTTACTAGATTCTAGCACCCAACTTTTCTATACAAAGTGGTTGATATCCAGCACAGTGGCG
GCCGCTCGAGTCTAGAGGGCCCGCGGTTCGAAGGTAAGCCTATCCCTAACCCTCTCCTCGGTCTCGATTC
TACGCGTACCGGTTAGTAATGAGATCCCTCCCCCCCCCCTAACGTTACTGGCCGAAGCCGCTTGGAATAA
GGCCGGTGTGCGTTTGTCTATATGTTATTTTCCACCATATTGCCGTCTTTTGGCAATGTGAGGGCCCGGA
AACCTGGCCCTGTCTTCTTGACGAGCATTCCTAGGGGTCTTTCCCCTCTCGCCAAAGGAATGCAAGGTCT
GTTGAATGTCGTGAAGGAAGCAGTTCCTCTGGAAGCTTCTTGAAGACAAACAACGTCTGTAGCGACCCTT
TGCAGGCAGCGGAACCCCCCACCTGGCGACAGGTGCCTCTGCGGCCAAAAGCCACGTGTATAAGATACAC
CTGCAAAGGCGGCACAACCCCAGTGCCACGTTGTGAGTTGGATAGTTGTGGAAAGAGTCAAATGGCTCTC
CTCAAGCGTATTCAACAAGGGGCTGAAGGATGCCCAGAAGGTACCCCATTGTATGGGATCTGATCTGGGG
CCTCGGTGCACATGCTTTACATGTGTTTAGTCGAGGTTAAAAAAACGTCTAGGCCCCCCGAACCACGGGG
ACGTGGTTTTCCTTTGAAAAACACGATGATAATATGGCCACACATATGACCGAGTACAAGCCCACGGTGC
GCCTCGCCACCCGCGACGACGTCCCCAGGGCCGTACGCACCCTCGCCGCCGCGTTCGCCGACTACCCCGC
CACGCGCCACACCGTCGATCCGGACCGCCACATCGAGCGGGTCACCGAGCTGCAAGAACTCTTCCTCACG
CGCGTCGGGCTCGACATCGGCAAGGTGTGGGTCGCGGACGACGGCGCCGCGGTGGCGGTCTGGACCACGC
CGGAGAGCGTCGAAGCGGGGGCGGTGTTCGCCGAGATCGGCCCGCGCATGGCCGAGTTGAGCGGTTCCCG
GCTGGCCGCGCAGCAACAGATGGAAGGCCTCCTGGCGCCGCACCGGCCCAAGGAGCCCGCGTGGTTCCTG
GCCACCGTCGGCGTCTCGCCCGACCACCAGGGCAAGGGTCTGGGCAGCGCCGTCGTGCTCCCCGGAGTGG
AGGCGGCCGAGCGCGCCGGGGTGCCCGCCTTCCTGGAGACCTCCGCGCCCCGCAACCTCCCCTTCTACGA
GCGGCTCGGCTTCACCGTCACCGCCGACGTCGAGGTGCCCGAAGGACCGCGCACCTGGTGCATGACCCGC
AAGCCCGGTGCCTAAATCGATAGATCCTAATCAACCTCTGGATTACAAAATTTGTGAAAGATTGACTGGT
ATTCTTAACTATGTTGCTCCTTTTACGCTATGTGGATACGCTGCTTTAATGCCTTTGTATCATGCTATTG
CTTCCCGTATGGCTTTCATTTTCTCCTCCTTGTATAAATCCTGGTTGCTGTCTCTTTATGAGGAGTTGTG
GCCCGTTGTCAGGCAACGTGGCGTGGTGTGCACTGTGTTTGCTGACGCAACCCCCACTGGTTGGGGCATT
GCCACCACCTGTCAGCTCCTTTCCGGGACTTTCGCTTTCCCCCTCCCTATTGCCACGGCGGAACTCATCG
CCGCCTGCCTTGCCCGCTGCTGGACAGGGGCTCGGCTGTTGGGCACTGACAATTCCGTGGTGTTGTCGGG
GAAATCATCGTCCTTTCCTTGGCTGCTCGCCTGTGTTGCCACCTGGATTCTGCGCGGGACGTCCTTCTGC
TACGTCCCTTCGGCCCTCAATCCAGCGGACCTTCCTTCCCGCGGCCTGCTGCCGGCTCTGCGGCCTCTTC
CGCGTCTTCGCCTTCGCCCTCAGACGAGTCGGATCTCCCTTTGGGCCGCCTCCCCGCCTGAGATCCTTTA
AGACCAATGACTTACAAGGCAGCTGTAGATCTTAGCCACTTTTTAAAAGAAAAGGGGGGACTGGAAGGGC
TAATTCACTCCCAACGAAGACAAGATCTGCTTTTTGCTTGTACTGGGTCTCTCTGGTTAGACCAGATCTG
AGCCTGGGAGCTCTCTGGCTAACTAGGGAACCCACTGCTTAAGCCTCAATAAAGCTTGCCTTGAGTGCTT
CAAGTAGTGTGTGCCCGTCTGTTGTGTGACTCTGGTAACTAGAGATCCCTCAGACCCTTTTAGTCAGTGT
GGAAAATCTCTAGCAGTAGTAGTTCATGTCATCTTATTATTCAGTATTTATAACTTGCAAAGAAATGAAT
ATCAGAGAGTGAGAGGCCCGGGTTAATTAAGGAAAGGGCTAGATCATTCTTGAAGACGAAAGGGCCTCGT
GATACGCCTATTTTTATAGGTTAATGTCATGATAATAATGGTTTCTTAGACGTCAGGTGGCACTTTTCGG
GGAAATGTGCGCGGAACCCCTATTTGTTTATTTTTCTAAATACATTCAAATATGTATCCGCTCATGAGAC
AATAACCCTGATAAATGCTTCAATAATATTGAAAAAGGAAGAGTATGAGTATTCAACATTTCCGTGTCGC
CCTTATTCCCTTTTTTGCGGCATTTTGCCTTCCTGTTTTTGCTCACCCAGAAACGCTGGTGAAAGTAAAA
GATGCTGAAGATCAGTTGGGTGCACGAGTGGGTTACATCGAACTGGATCTCAACAGCGGTAAGATCCTTG
AGAGTTTTCGCCCCGAAGAACGTTTTCCAATGATGAGCACTTTTAAAGTTCTGCTATGTGGCGCGGTATT
ATCCCGTGTTGACGCCGGGCAAGAGCAACTCGGTCGCCGCATACACTATTCTCAGAATGACTTGGTTGAG
TACTCACCAGTCACAGAAAAGCATCTTACGGATGGCATGACAGTAAGAGAATTATGCAGTGCTGCCATAA
CCATGAGTGATAACACTGCGGCCAACTTACTTCTGACAACGATCGGAGGACCGAAGGAGCTAACCGCTTT
TTTGCACAACATGGGGGATCATGTAACTCGCCTTGATCGTTGGGAACCGGAGCTGAATGAAGCCATACCA
AACGACGAGCGTGACACCACGATGCCTGTAGCAATGGCAACAACGTTGCGCAAACTATTAACTGGCGAAC
TACTTACTCTAGCTTCCCGGCAACAATTAATAGACTGGATGGAGGCGGATAAAGTTGCAGGACCACTTCT
GCGCTCGGCCCTTCCGGCTGGCTGGTTTATTGCTGATAAATCTGGAGCCGGTGAGCGTGGGTCTCGCGGT
ATCATTGCAGCACTGGGGCCAGATGGTAAGCCCTCCCGTATCGTAGTTATCTACACGACGGGGAGTCAGG
CAACTATGGATGAACGAAATAGACAGATCGCTGAGATAGGTGCCTCACTGATTAAGCATTGGTAACTGTC
AGACCAAGTTTACTCATATATACTTTAGATTGATTTAAAACTTCATTTTTAATTTAAAAGGATCTAGGTG
AAGATCCTTTTTGATAATCTCATGACCAAAATCCCTTAACGTGAGTTTTCGTTCCACTGAGCGTCAGACC
CCGTAGAAAAGATCAAAGGATCTTCTTGAGATCCTTTTTTTCTGCGCGTAATCTGCTGCTTGCAAACAAA
AAAACCACCGCTACCAGCGGTGGTTTGTTTGCCGGATCAAGAGCTACCAACTCTTTTTCCGAAGGTAACT
GGCTTCAGCAGAGCGCAGATACCAAATACTGTTCTTCTAGTGTAGCCGTAGTTAGGCCACCACTTCAAGA
ACTCTGTAGCACCGCCTACATACCTCGCTCTGCTAATCCTGTTACCAGTGGCTGCTGCCAGTGGCGATAA
GTCGTGTCTTACCGGGTTGGACTCAAGACGATAGTTACCGGATAAGGCGCAGCGGTCGGGCTGAACGGGG
GGTTCGTGCACACAGCCCAGCTTGGAGCGAACGACCTACACCGAACTGAGATACCTACAGCGTGAGCTAT
GAGAAAGCGCCACGCTTCCCGAAGGGAGAAAGGCGGACAGGTATCCGGTAAGCGGCAGGGTCGGAACAGG
AGAGCGCACGAGGGAGCTTCCAGGGGGAAACGCCTGGTATCTTTATAGTCCTGTCGGGTTTCGCCACCTC
TGACTTGAGCGTCGATTTTTGTGATGCTCGTCAGGGGGGCGGAGCCTATGGAAAAACGCCAGCAACGCGG
CCTTTTTACGGTTCCTGGCCTTTTGCTGGCCTTTTGCTCACATGTTCTTTCCTGCGTTATCCCCTGATTC
TGTGGATAACCGTATTACCGCCTTTGAGTGAGCTGATACCGCTCGCCGCAGCCGAACGACCGAGCGCAGC
GAGTCAGTGAGCGAGGAAGCGGAAGAGCGCCCAATACGCAAACCGCCTCTCCCCGCGCGTTGGCCGATTC
ATTAATGCAGCAAGCTCATGGCTGACTAATTTTTTTTATTTATGCAGAGGCCGAGGCCGCCTCGGCCTCT
GAGCTATTCCAGAAGTAGTGAGGAGGCTTTTTTGGAGGCCTAGGCTTTTGCAAAAAGCTCCCCGTGGCAC
GACAGGTTTCCCGACTGGAAAGCGGGCAGTGAGCGCAACGCAATTAATGTGAGTTAGCTCACTCATTAGG
CACCCCAGGCTTTACACTTTATGCTTCCGGCTCGTATGTTGTGTGGAATTGTGAGCGGATAACAATTTCA
CACAGGAAACAGCTATGACATGATTACGAATTTCACAAATAAAGCATTTTTTTCACTGCATTCTAGTTGT
GGTTTGTCCAAACTCATCAATGTATCTTATCATGTCTGGATCAACTGGATAACTCAAGCTAACCAAAATC
ATCCCAAACTTCCCACCCCATACCCTATTACCACTGCCAATTACCTGTGGTTTCATTTACTCTAAACCTG
TGATTCCTCTGAATTATTTTCATTTTAAAGAAATTGTATTTGTTAAATATGTACTACAAACTTAGTAGT
