>Addgene plasmid #116806 | pHAGE-AKAP13__RET | depositor partial sequence | sequence record 219682 | insert
ATGAAACTTAATCCACAGCAAGCTCCCTTATATGGTGATTGTGTTGTTACAGTGCTGCTTGCTGAAGAGG
ACAAAGCTGAAGATGATGTAGTGTTTTACTTGGTATTTTTGGGTTCCACCCTCCGTCACTGTACAAGTAC
TCGGAAGGTCAGTTCTGATACATTGGAGACCATTGCTCCTGGTCATGATTGTTGTGAAACAGTGAAGGTG
CAGCTCTGTGCTTCCAAAGAGGGCCTTCCCGTGTTTGTGGTGGCTGAAGAAGACTTTCATTTCGTCCAGG
ATGAAGCGTATGATGCAGCTCAATTCCTAGCAACCAGTGCTGGAAATCAGCAGGCTTTGAACTTTACCCG
TTTTCTTGACCAGTCAGGACCCCCATCTGGGGATGTGAATTCCCTTGATAAGAAGTTGGTGCTGGCATTC
AGGCACCTGAAGCTGCCCACGGAGTGGAATGTATTGGGGACAGATCAGAGTTTGCATGATGCTGGCCCGC
GAGAGACATTGATGCATTTTGCTGTGCGGCTGGGACTGCTGAGGTTGACGTGGTTCCTGTTGCAGAAGCC
AGGTGGCCGCGGAGCTCTCAGTATCCACAACCAGGAAGGGGCGACGCCTGTGAGCTTGGCCTTGGAGCGA
GGCTATCACAAGCTGCACCAGCTTCTAACCGAGGAGAATGCTGGAGAACCAGACTCCTGGAGCAGTTTAT
CCTATGAAATACCGTATGGAGACTGTTCTGTGAGGCATCATCGAGAGTTGGACATCTATACATTAACCTC
TGAGTCTGATTCACATCATGAACACCCATTTCCTGGAGACGGTTGCACTGGACCAATTTTTAAACTTATG
AACATCCAACAGCAACTAATGAAAACAAACCTCAAGCAGATGGACAGTCTTATGCCCTTAATGATGACAG
CACAGGATCCTTCCAGTGCCCCAGAGACAGATGGCCAGTTTCTTCCCTGTGCACCGGAGCCCACGGACCC
TCAGCGACTTTCTTCTTCTGAAGAGACTGAGAGCACTCAGTGCTGCCCAGGGAGCCCTGTTGCACAGACT
GAAAGTCCCTGTGATTTGTCAAGCATAGTTGAGGAGGAGAATACAGACCGTTCCTGTAGGAAGAAAAATA
AAGGCGTGGAAAGAAAAGGGGAAGAGGTGGAGCCAGCACCTATTGTGGACTCTGGAACTGTATCTGATCA
AGACAGCTGCCTTCAGAGCTTGCCTGATTGTGGAGTAAAGGGCACGGAAGGCCTTTCGTCCTGTGGAAAC
AGAAATGAAGAAACTGGAACAAAATCTTCTGGAATGCCCACAGACCAGGAGTCCCTGAGCAGTGGAGATG
CTGTGCTTCAGAGAGACTTGGTCATGGAGCCAGGCACAGCCCAGTATTCCTCTGGAGGTGAACTGGGAGG
CATTTCAACAACAAATGTCAGTACCCCAGACACTGCAGGGGAAATGGAACATGGGCTCATGAACCCAGAT
GCCACTGTTTGGAAGAATGTGCTTCAGGGAGGGGAAAGTACAAAGGAAAGATTTGAGAACTCTAATATTG
GCACAGCTGGAGCCTCTGACGTGCACGTCACAAGTAAGCCTGTGGATAAAATCAGTGTTCCAAACTGTGC
CCCTGCTGCCAGTTCCCTGGATGGTAACAAACCTGCTGAGTCTTCACTTGCATTTAGTAATGAAGAAACC
TCCACTGAAAAAACAGCAGAAACGGAAACTTCACGAAGTCGTGAGGAGAGTGCTGATGCTCCAGTAGATC
AGAATTCTGTGGTGATTCCAGCTGCTGCAAAAGACAAGATTTCAGATGGATTAGAACCTTATACTCTCTT
AGCAGCAGGCATAGGTGAGGCAATGTCACCCTCAGATTTAGCCCTTCTTGGGCTGGAAGAAGATGTAATG
CCACACCAGAACTCAGAAACAAATTCATCTCATGCTCAAAGCCAAAAGGGCAAATCCTCACCCATTTGTT
CTACAACTGGAGACGATAAACTTTGTGCAGACTCTGCATGTCAACAGAACACAGTGACTTCTAGTGGCGA
TTTGGTTGCAAAACTGTGTGATAACATAGTTAGCGAGTCCGAAAGCACCACAGCAAGGCAACCCAGCTCA
CAAGATCCACCCGATGCCTCCCACTGTGAAGACCCACAGGCTCATACAGTCACCTCTGACCCTGTAAGGG
ATACCCAGGAACGTGCGGATTTTTGTCCTTTCAAAGTGGTGGATAACAAAGGCCAACGAAAAGATGTGAA
ACTAGATAAACCTTTAACAAATATGCTTGAGGTGGTTTCACATCCACATCCAGTTGTCCCTAAAATGGAG
AAAGAACTGGTGCCAGACCAGGCAGTAATATCAGACAGTACTTTCTCTCTGGCAAACAGTCCAGGCAGTG
AATCAGTAACCAAGGATGACGCACTTTCTTTTGTCCCCTCCCAGAAAGAAAAGGGAACAGCAACTCCTGA
ACTACATACAGCTACAGATTATAGAGATGGCCCAGATGGAAATTCGAATGAGCCTGATACGCGGCCACTA
GAAGACAGGGCAGTAGGCCTGTCCACATCCTCCACTGCTGCAGAGCTTCAGCACGGGATGGGGAATACCA
GTCTCACAGGACTTGGTGGAGAGCATGAGGGTCCCGCCCCTCCAGCAATCCCAGAAGCTCTGAATATCAA
GGGGAACACTGACTCTTCCCTGCAAAGTGTGGGTAAGGCCACTTTGGCTTTAGATTCAGTTTTGACTGAA
GAAGGAAAACTTCTGGTGGTTTCAGAAAGCTCTGCAGCTCAGGAACAAGATAAGGATAAAGCGGTGACCT
GTTCCTCTATTAAGGAAAATGCTCTCTCTTCAGGAACTTTGCAGGAAGAGCAGAGAACACCACCTCCTGG
ACAAGATACTCAACAATTTCATGAAAAATCAATCTCAGCTGACTGTGCCAAGGACAAAGCACTTCAGCTA
AGTAATTCACCGGGTGCATCCTCTGCCTTTCTTAAGGCAGAAACTGAACATAACAAGGAAGTGGCCCCAC
AAGTCTCACTGCTGACTCAAGGTGGGGCTGCCCAGAGCCTGGTGCCACCAGGAGCAAGTCTGGCCACAGA
GTCAAGGCAGGAAGCCTTGGGGGCAGAGCACAACAGCTCCGCTCTGTTGCCATGTCTGTTGCCAGATGGG
TCTGATGGGTCCGATGCTCTTAACTGCAGTCAGCCTTCTCCTCTGGATGTTGGAGTGAAGAACACTCAAT
CCCAGGGAAAAACTAGTGCCTGTGAGGTGAGTGGAGATGTGACGGTGGATGTTACAGGGGTTAATGCTCT
ACAAGGTATGGCTGAGCCCAGAAGAGAGAATATATCACACAACACCCAAGACATCCTGATTCCAAACGTC
TTGTTGAGCCAAGAGAAGAATGCCGTTCTAGGTTTGCCAGTGGCTCTACAGGACAAAGCTGTGACTGACC
CACAGGGAGTTGGAACCCCAGAGATGATACCTCTTGATTGGGAGAAAGGGAAGCTGGAGGGAGCAGACCA
CAGCTGTACCATGGGTGACGCTGAGGAAGCCCAAATAGACGATGAAGCACATCCTGTCCTACTGCAGCCT
GTTGCCAAGGAGCTCCCCACAGACATGGAGCTCTCAGCCCATGATGATGGGGCCCCAGCTGGTGTGAGGG
AAGTCATGCGAGCCCCGCCTTCAGGCAGGGAAAGGAGCACTCCCTCTCTACCTTGCATGGTCTCTGCCCA
GGACGCACCTCTGCCTAAGGGGGCAGACTTGATAGAGGAGGCTGCCAGCCGTATAGTGGATGCTGTCATC
GAACAAGTCAAGGCCGCTGGAGCACTGCTTACTGAGGGGGAGGCCTGTCACATGTCACTGTCCAGCCCTG
AGTTGGGTCCTCTCACTAAAGGACTAGAGAGTGCTTTTACAGAAAAAGTGAGTACTTTCCCACCTGGGGA
GAGCCTACCAATGGGCAGTACTCCTGAGGAAGCCACGGGGAGCCTTGCAGGATGTTTTGCTGGAAGGGAG
GAGCCAGAGAAGATCATTTTACCTGTCCAGGGGCCTGAGCCAGCAGCAGAAATGCCAGACGTGAAAGCTG
AAGATGAAGTGGATTTTAGAGCAAGTTCAATTTCTGAAGAAGTGGCTGTAGGGAGCATAGCTGCTACACT
GAAGATGAAGCAAGGCCCAATGACCCAGGCGATAAACCGAGAAAACTGGTGTACAATAGAGCCATGCCCT
GATGCAGCATCTCTTCTGGCTTCCAAGCAGAGCCCAGAATGTGAGAACTTCCTGGATGTTGGACTGGGCA
GAGAGTGTACCTCAAAACAAGGTGTACTTAAAAGAGAATCTGGGAGTGATTCTGACCTCTTTCACTCACC
CAGTGATGACATGGACAGCATCATCTTCCCAAAGCCAGAGGAAGAGCATTTGGCCTGTGATATCACCGGA
TCCAGTTCATCCACCGATGACACGGCTTCACTGGACCGACATTCTTCTCATGGCAGTGATGTGTCTCTCT
CCCAGATTTTAAAGCCAAACAGGTCAAGAGATCGGCAAAGCCTTGATGGATTCTACAGCCATGGGATGGG
AGCTGAGGGTCGAGAAAGTGAGAGTGAGCCTGCTGACCCAGGCGACGTGGAGGAGGAGGAGATGGACAGT
ATCACTGAAGTGCCTGCAAACTGCTCTGTCCTAAGGAGCTCCATGCGCTCTCTTTCTCCCTTCCGGAGGC
ACAGCTGGGGGCCTGGGAAAAATGCAGCCAGCGATGCAGAAATGAACCACCGGAGTATGAGCTGGTGCCC
CTCTGGTGTGCAGTACTCTGCTGGCCTGAGTGCTGACTTTAATTACAGAAGTTTCAGTCTAGAAGGCTTG
ACAGGAGGAGCTGGTGTCGGAAACAAGCCATCCTCATCTCTAGAAGTAAGCTCTGCAAATGCCGAAGAGC
TCAGACACCCATTCAGTGGTGAGGAACGGGTTGACTCTTTGGTGTCACTTTCAGAAGAGGATCTGGAGTC
AGACCAGAGAGAACATAGGATGTTTGATCAGCAGATATGTCACAGATCTAAGCAGCAGGGATTTAATTAC
TGTACATCAGCCATTTCCTCTCCATTGACAAAATCCATCTCATTAATGACAATCAGCCATCCTGGATTGG
ACAATTCACGGCCCTTCCACAGTACCTTCCACAATACCAGTGCTAATCTGACTGAGAGTATAACAGAAGA
GAACTATAATTTCCTGCCACATAGCCCCTCCAAGAAAGATTCTGAATGGAAGAGTGGAACAAAAGTCAGT
CGTACATTCAGCTACATCAAGAATAAAATGTCTAGCAGCAAGAAGAGCAAAGAAAAGGAAAAAGAAAAAG
ATAAGATTAAGGAGAAGGAGAAAGATTCTAAAGACAAGGAGAAAGATAAGAAGACTGTCAACGGGCACAC
TTTCAGTTCCATTCCTGTTGTGGGTCCCATCAGCTGTAGCCAGTGTATGAAGCCCTTCACCAACAAAGAT
GCCTATACTTGTGCAAATTGCAGTGCTTTTGTCCACAAAGGCTGCCGAGAAAGTCTAGCCTCCTGTGCAA
AGGTCAAAATGAAGCAGCCCAAAGGGAGCCTTCAGGCACATGACACATCATCACTGCCCACGGTCATTAT
GAGAAACAAGCCCTCACAGCCCAAGGAGCGTCCTCGGTCCGCAGTCCTCCTGGTGGATGAAACCGCTACC
ACCCCAATATTTGCCAATAGACGATCCCAGCAGAGTGTCTCGCTCTCCAAAAGTGTCTCCATACAGAACA
TTACTGGAGTTGGCAATGATGAGAACATGTCAAACACCTGGAAATTCCTGTCTCATTCAACAGACTCACT
AAATAAAATCAGCAAGGTCAATGAGTCAACAGAATCACTTACTGATGAGGGAGTAGGTACAGACATGAAT
GAAGGACAACTACTGGGAGACTTTGAGATTGAGTCCAAACAGCTGGAAGCAGAGTCTTGGAGTCGGATAA
TAGACAGCAAGTTTCTAAAACAGCAAAAGAAAGATGTGGTCAAACGGCAAGAAGTAATATATGAGTTGAT
GCAGACAGAGTTTCATCATGTCCGCACTCTCAAGATCATGAGTGGTGTGTACAGCCAGGGGATGATGGCG
GATCTGCTTTTTGAGCAGCAGATGGTAGAAAAGCTGTTCCCCTGTTTGGATGAGCTGATCAGTATCCATA
GCCAATTCTTCCAGAGGATTCTGGAGCGGAAGAAGGAGTCTCTGGTGGATAAAAGTGAAAAGAACTTTCT
CATCAAGAGGATAGGGGATGTGCTTGTAAATCAGTTTTCAGGTGAGAATGCAGAACGTTTAAAGAAGACA
TATGGCAAGTTTTGTGGGCAACATAACCAGTCTGTAAACTACTTCAAAGACCTTTATGCCAAGGATAAGC
GTTTTCAAGCCTTTGTAAAGAAGAAGATGAGCAGTTCAGTTGTTAGAAGGCTTGGAATTCCAGAGTGCAT
ATTGCTTGTAACTCAGCGGATTACCAAGTACCCAGTTTTATTCCAAAGAATATTGCAGTGTACCAAAGAC
AATGAAGTGGAGCAGGAAGATCTAGCACAGTCCTTGAGCCTGGTGAAGGATGTGATTGGAGCTGTAGACA
GCAAAGTGGCAAGTTATGAAAAGAAAGTGCGTCTCAATGAGATTTATACAAAGACAGATAGCAAGTCAAT
CATGAGGATGAAGAGTGGTCAGATGTTTGCCAAGGAAGATTTGAAACGGAAGAAGCTTGTACGTGATGGG
AGTGTGTTTCTGAAGAATGCAGCAGGAAGGTTGAAAGAGGTTCAAGCAGTTCTTCTCACTGACATTTTAG
TTTTCCTTCAAGAAAAAGACCAGAAGTACATCTTTGCATCATTGGACCAGAAGTCAACAGTGATCTCTTT
AAAGAAGCTGATTGTGAGAGAAGTGGCACATGAGGAGAAAGGTTTATTCCTGATCAGCATGGGGATGACA
GATCCAGAGATGGTAGAAGTCCATGCCAGCTCCAAAGAGGAACGAAACAGCTGGATTCAGATCATTCAGG
ACACAATCAACACCCTGAACAGAGATGAAGATGAAGGAATTCCTAGTGAGAATGAGGAAGAAAAGAAAAT
GTTGGACACCAGAGCCCGAGAATTAAAAGAACAACTTCACCAGAAGGACCAAAAAATCCTACTCTTGTTG
GAAGAGAAGGAGATGATTTTCCGGGACATGGCTGAGTGCAGCACCCCTCTCCCAGAGGATTGCTCCCCAA
CACATAGCCCTAGAGTTCTCTTCCGCTCCAACACAGAAGAGGCTCTCAAAGGAGGACCTTTAATGAAAAG
TGCAATAAATGAGGTGGAGATCCTTCAGGGTTTGGTGAGTGGAAATCTGGGAGGCACACTTGGGCCGACT
GTCAGCAGCCCCATTGAGCAAGATGTGGTCGGTCCCGTTTCCCTGCCCCGGAGAGCAGAGACCTTTGGAG
GATTTGACAGCCATCAGATGAATGCTTCAAAAGGAGGCGAGAAGGAAGAGGGAGATGATGGCCAAGATCT
TAGGAGAACGGAATCAGATAGTGGCCTAAAAAAGGGTGGAAATGCTAACCTGGTATTTATGCTTAAAAGA
AACAGTGAGCAGGTTGTCCAGAGCGTTGTTCATCTCTACGAGCTCCTCAGCGCTCTGCAGGGTGTGGTGC
TGCAGCAGGACAGCTACATTGAGGACCAGAAACTGGTGCTGAGCGAGAGGGCGCTCACTCGCAGCTTGTC
CCGCCCGAGCTCCCTCATTGAGCAGGAGAAGCAGCGCAGCCTGGAGAAGCAGCGCCAGGACCTGGCCAAC
CTGCAGAAGCAGCAGGCCCAGTACCTCGAGGAGAAGCGCAGGCGCGAGCGTGAGTGGGAAGCTCGTGAGA
GGGAGCTGCGGGAGCGGGAGGCCCTCCTGGCCCAGCGCGAGGAGGAGGTGCAGCAGGGGCAGCAGGACCT
GGAAAAGGAGCGGGAGGAGCTCCAGCAGAAGAAGGGCACATACCAGTATGACCTGGAGCGACTGCGTGCT
GCCCAGAAACAGCTTGAGAGGGAACAGGAGCAGCTGCGCCGGGAGGCAGAGCGGCTCAGCCAGCGGCAGA
CAGAACGGGACCTGTGTCAGTCCCAGCTTTCTTGTACAAAGTGGTTCGAGGATCCAAAGTGGGAATTCCC
TCGGAAGAACTTGGTTCTTGGAAAAACTCTAGGAGAAGGCGAATTTGGAAAAGTGGTCAAGGCAACGGCC
TTCCATCTGAAAGGCAGAGCAGGGTACACCACGGTGGCCGTGAAGATGCTGAAAGAGAACGCCTCCCCGA
GTGAGCTTCGAGACCTGCTGTCAGAGTTCAACGTCCTGAAGCAGGTCAACCACCCACATGTCATCAAATT
GTATGGGGCCTGCAGCCAGGATGGCCCGCTCCTCCTCATCGTGGAGTACGCCAAATACGGCTCCCTGCGG
GGCTTCCTCCGCGAGAGCCGCAAAGTGGGGCCTGGCTACCTGGGCAGTGGAGGCAGCCGCAACTCCAGCT
CCCTGGACCACCCGGATGAGCGGGCCCTCACCATGGGCGACCTCATCTCATTTGCCTGGCAGATCTCACA
GGGGATGCAGTATCTGGCCGAGATGAAGCTCGTTCATCGGGACTTGGCAGCCAGAAACATCCTGGTAGCT
GAGGGGCGGAAGATGAAGATTTCGGATTTCGGCTTGTCCCGAGATGTTTATGAAGAGGATTCGTACGTGA
AGAGGAGCCAGGGTCGGATTCCAGTTAAATGGATGGCAATTGAATCCCTTTTTGATCATATCTACACCAC
GCAAAGTGATGTATGGTCTTTTGGTGTCCTGCTGTGGGAGATCGTGACCCTAGGGGGAAACCCCTATCCT
GGGATTCCTCCTGAGCGGCTCTTCAACCTTCTGAAGACCGGCCACCGGATGGAGAGGCCAGACAACTGCA
GCGAGGAGATGTACTGCCTGATGCTGCAATGCTGGAAGCAGGAGCCGGACAAAAGGCCGGTGTTTGCGGA
CATCAGCAAAGACCTGGAGAAGATGATGGTTAAGAGGAGAGACTACTTGGACCTTGCGGCGTCCACTCCA
TCTGACTCCCTGATTTATGACGACGGCCTCTCAGAGGAGGAGACACCGCTGGTGGACTGTAATAATGCCC
CCCTCCCTCGAGCCCTCCCTTCCACATGGATTGAAAACAAACTCTATGGTAGAATTTCCCATGCATTTAC
TAGATTCTAG
